>Addgene plasmid #245957 | SSH-3 WT | addgene full sequence | sequence record 490278 | Addgene NGS Result
GCTCATTTTTTAACCAATAGGCCGAAATCGGCAAAATCCCTTATAAATCAAAAGAATAGACCGAGATAGG
GT
[37 nt withheld, positions 73-109]
AAAGAACGTGGACTCCAACGTCAAAGG
[49 nt withheld, positions 137-185]
T
[91 nt withheld, positions 187-277]
G
[124 nt withheld, positions 279-402]
CCATTCGCCATTCAGGATCGAATTAATTCTTAATTAACATCATCAATAATATACCTTATTTTGGATTGAA
GCCAATATGATAATGAGGGGGTGGAGTTTGTGACGTGGCGCGGGGCGTGGGAACGGGGCGGGTGACGTAG
TAGTGTGGCGGAAGTGTGATGTTGCAAGTGTGGCGGAACACATGTAAGCGACGGATGTGGCAAAAGTGAC
GTTTTTGGTGTGCGCCGGTGTACACAGGAAGTGACAATTTTCGCGCGGTTTTAGGCGGATGTTGTAGTAA
ATTTGGGCGTAACCGAGTAAGATTTGGCCATTTTCGCGGGAAAACTGAATAAGAGGAAGTGAAATCTGAA
TAATTTTGTGTTACTCATAGCGCGTAATACTGTAATAGTAATCAATTACGGGGTCATTAGTTCATAGCCC
ATATATGGAGTTCCGCGTTACATAACTTACGGTAAATGGCCCGCCTGGCTGACCGCCCAACGACCCCCGC
CCATTGACGTCAATAATGACGTATGTTCCCATAGTAACGCCAATAGGGACTTTCCATTGACGTCAATGGG
TGGAGTATTTACGGTAAACTGCCCACTTGGCAGTACATCAAGTGTATCATATGCCAAGTACGCCCCCTAT
TGACGTCAATGACGGTAAATGGCCCGCCTGGCATTATGCCCAGTACATGACCTTATGGGACTTTCCTACT
TGGCAGTACATCTACGTATTAGTCATCGCTATTACCATGGTGATGCGGTTTTGGCAGTACATCAATGGGC
GTGGATAGCGGTTTGACTCACGGGGATTTCCAAGTCTCCACCCCATTGACGTCAATGGGAGTTTGTTTTG
GCACCAAAATCAACGGGACTTTCCAAAATGTCGTAACAACTCCGCCCCATTGACGCAAATGGGCGGTAGG
CGTGTACGGTGGGAGGTCTATATAAGCAGAGCTGGTTTAGTGAACCGTCAGATCCGCTAGAGATCTGGTA
CCGTCGACGCGGCCGCTCGAGCCTAAGCTTGATGGCCCTGGTCACAGTGAGCCGTTCGCCCCCGGGCAGC
GGCGCCTCCACGCCCGTGGGGCCCTGGGACCAGGCGGTCCAGCGAAGGAGTCGACTCCAGCGAAGGCAGA
GCTTTGCGGTGCTCCGTGGGGCTGTCCTGGGACTGCAGGATGGAGGGGACAATGATGATGCAGTAGAGGC
CAGTTCTGAGCCAACAGAGAAGGCCCCGAGTGAGGAGGAGCTCCACGGGGACCAGACAGACTTCGGGCAA
GGATCCCAGAGTCCCCAGAAGCAGGAGGAGCAGAGGCAGCACCTGCACCTCATGGTACAGCTGCTGAGGC
CGCAGGATGACATCCGCCTGGCAGCCCAGCTGGAGGCACCCCGGCCTCCCCGGCTCCGCTACCTGCTGGT
AGTTTCTACACGAGAAGGAGAAGGTCTGAGCCAGGATGAGACGGTCCTCCTGGGCGTGGATTTCCCTGAC
AGCAGCTCCCCCAGCTGCACCCTGGGCCTGGTCTTGCCCCTCTGGAGTGACACCCAGGTGTACTTAGATG
GAGACGGGGGCTTCAGCGTGACGTCTGGTGGGCAAAGCCGGATCTTCAAGCCCATCTCCATCCAGACCAT
GTGGGCCACACTCCAGGTATTGCACCAAGCATGTGAGGCAGCTCTAGGCAGCGGCCTTGTACCGGGTGGC
AGTGCCCTCACCTGGGCCAGCCACTACCAGGAGAGACTGAACTCCGAACAGAGCTGCCTCAATGAGTGGA
CGGCTATGGCCGACCTGGAGTCTCTGCGGCCTCCCAGCGCCGAGCCTGGCGGGTCCTCAGAACAGGAGCA
GATGGAGCAGGCGATCCGTGCTGAGCTGTGGAAAGTGTTGGATGTCAGTGACCTGGAGAGTGTCACTTCC
AAAGAGATCCGCCAGGCTCTGGAGCTGCGCCTGGGGCTCCCCCTCCAGCAGTACCGTGACTTCATCGACA
ACCAGATGCTGCTGCTGGTGGCACAGCGGGACCGAGCCTCCCGCATCTTCCCCCACCTCTACCTGGGCTC
AGAGTGGAACGCAGCAAACCTGGAGGAGCTGCAGAGGAACAGGGTCACCCACATCTTGAACATGGCCCGG
GAGATTGACAACTTCTACCCTGAGCGCTTCACCTACCACAATGTGCGCCTCTGGGATGAGGAGTCGGCCC
AGCTGCTGCCGCACTGGAAGGAGACGCACCGCTTCATTGAGGCTGCAAGAGCACAGGGCACCCACGTGCT
GGTCCACTGCAAGATGGGCGTCAGCCGCTCAGCGGCCACAGTGCTGGCCTATGCCATGAAGCAGTACGAA
TGCAGCCTGGAGCAGGCCCTGCGCCACGTGCAGGAGCTCCGGCCCATCGCCCGCCCCAACCCTGGCTTCC
TGCGCCAGCTGCAGATCTACCAGGGCATCCTGACGGCCAGAACCTCGCGGCCGCTCGAGTCTAGAGGGCC
CTTCGAACAAAAACTCATCTCAGAAGAGGATCTGAATATGCATACCGGTCATCATCACCATCACCATTGA
GTTTATCCGATCCACCGGATCTAGATAACTGATCATAATCAGCCATACCACATTTGTAGAGGTTTTACTT
GCTTTAAAAAACCTCCCACACCTCCCCCTGAACCTGAAACATAAAATGAATGCAATTGTTGTTGTTAACT
TGTTTATTGCAGCTTATAATGGTTACAAATAAAGCAATAGCATCACAAATTTCACAAATAAAGCATTTTT
TTCACTGCATTCTAGTTGTGGTTTGTCCAAACTCATCAATGTATCTTAACGCGGATCTGGGCGTGGTTAA
GGGTGGGAAAGAATATATAAGGTGGGGGTCTTATGTAGTTTTGTATCTGTTTTGCAGCAGCCGCCGCCGC
CATGAGCACCAACTCGTTTGATGGAAGCATTGTGAGCTCATATTTGACAACGCGCATGCCCCCATGGGCC
GGGGTGCGTCAGAATGTGATGGGCTCCAGCATTGATGGTCGCCCCGTCCTGCCCGCAAACTCTACTACCT
TGACCTACGAGACCGTGTCTGGAACGCCGTTGGAGACTGCAGCCTCCGCCGCCGCTTCAGCCGCTGCAGC
CACCGCCCGCGGGATTGTGACTGACTTTGCTTTCCTGAGCCCGCTTGCAAGCAGTGCAGCTTCCCGTTCA
TCCGCCCGCGATGACAAGTTGACGGCTCTTTTGGCACAATTGGATTCTTTGACCCGGGAACTTAATGTCG
TTTCTCAGCAGCTGTTGGATCTGCGCCAGCAGGTTTCTGCCCTGAAGGCTTCCTCCCCTCCCAATGCGGT
TTAAAACATAAATAAAAAACCAGACTCTGTTTGGATTTGGATCAAGCAAGTGTCTTGCTGTCTTTATTTA
GGGGTTTTGCGCGCGCGGTAGGCCCGGGACCAGCGGTCTCGGTCGTTGAGGGTCCTGTGTATTTTTTCCA
GGACGTGGTAAAGGTGACTCTGGATGTTCAGATACATGGGCATAAGCCCGTCTCTGGGGTGGAGGTAGCA
CCACTGCAGAGCTTCATGCTGCGGGGTGGTGTTGTAGATGATCCAGTCGTAGCAGGAGCGCTGGGCGTGG
TGCCTAAAAATGTCTTTCAGTAGCAAGCTGATTGCCAGGGGCAGGCCCTTGGTGTAAGTGTTTACAAAGC
GGTTAAGCTGGGATGGGTGCATACGTGGGGATATGAGATGCATCTTGGACTGTATTTTTAGGTTGGCTAT
GTTCCCAGCCATATCCCTCCGGGGATTCATGTTGTGCAGAACCACCAGCACAGTGTATCCGGTGCACTTG
GGAAATTTGTCATGTAGCTTAGAAGGAAATGCGTGGAAGAACTTGGAGACGCCCTTGTGACCTCCAAGAT
TTTCCATGCATTCGTCCATAATGATGGCAATGGGCCCACGGGCGGCGGCCTGGGCGAAGATATTTCTGGG
ATCACTAACGTCATAGTTGTGTTCCAGGATGAGATCGTCATAGGCCATTTTTACAAAGCGCGGGCGGAGG
GTGCCAGACTGCGGTATAATGGTTCCATCCGGCCCAGGGGCGTAGTTACCCTCACAGATTTGCATTTCCC
ACGCTTTGAGTTCAGATGGGGGGATCATGTCTACCTGCGGGGCGATGAAGAAAACGGTTTCCGGGGTAGG
GGAGATCAGCTGGGAAGAAAGCAGGTTCCTGAGCAGCTGCGACTTACCGCAGCCGGTGGGCCCGTAAATC
ACACCTATTACCGGCTGCAACTGGTAGTTAAGAGAGCTGCAGCTGCCGTCATCCCTGAGCAGGGGGGCCA
CTTCGTTAAGCATGTCCCTGACTCGCATGTTTTCCCTGACCAAATCCGCCAGAAGGCGCTCGCCGCCCAG
CGATAGCAGTTCTTGCAAGGAAGCAAAGTTTTTCAACGGTTTGAGACCGTCCGCCGTAGGCATGCTTTTG
AGCGTTTGACCAAGCAGTTCCAGGCGGTCCCACAGCTCGGTCACCTGCTCTACGGCATCTCGATCCAGCA
TATCTCCTCGTTTCGCGGGTTGGGGCGGCTTTCGCTGTACGGCAGTAGTCGGTGCTCGTCCAGACGGGCC
AGGGTCATGTCTTTCCACGGGCGCAGGGTCCTCGTCAGCGTAGTCTGGGTCACGGTGAAGGGGTGCGCTC
CGGGCTGCGCGCTGGCCAGGGTGCGCTTGAGGCTGGTCCTGCTGGTGCTGAAGCGCTGCCGGTCTTCGCC
CTGCGCGTCGGCCAGGTAGCATTTGACCATGGTGTCATAGTCCAGCCCCTCCGCGGCGTGGCCCTTGGCG
CGCAGCTTGCCCTTGGAGGAGGCGCCGCACGAGGGGCAGTGCAGACTTTTGAGGGCGTAGAGCTTGGGCG
CGAGAAATACCGATTCCGGGGAGTAGGCATCCGCGCCGCAGGCCCCGCAGACGGTCTCGCATTCCACGAG
CCAGGTGAGCTCTGGCCGTTCGGGGTCAAAAACCAGGTTTCCCCCATGCTTTTTGATGCGTTTCTTACCT
CTGGTTTCCATGAGCCGGTGTCCACGCTCGGTGACGAAAAGGCTGTCCGTGTCCCCGTATACAGACTTGA
GAGGGAGTTTAAACGAATTCAATAGCTTGTTGCATGGGCGGCGATATAAAATGCAAGGTGCTGCTCAAAA
AATCAGGCAAAGCCTCGCGCAAAAAAGAAAGCACATCGTAGTCATGCTCATGCAGATAAAGGCAGGTAAG
CTCCGGAACCACCACAGAAAAAGACACCATTTTTCTCTCAAACATGTCTGCGGGTTTCTGCATAAACACA
AAATAAAATAACAAAAAAACATTTAAACATTAGAAGCCTGTCTTACAACAGGAAAAACAACCCTTATAAG
CATAAGACGGACTACGGCCATGCCGGCGTGACCGTAAAAAAACTGGTCACCGTGATTAAAAAGCACCACC
GACAGCTCCTCGGTCATGTCCGGAGTCATAATGTAAGACTCGGTAAACACATCAGGTTGATTCACATCGG
TCAGTGCTAAAAAGCGACCGAAATAGCCCGGGGGAATACATACCCGCAGGCGTAGAGACAACATTACAGC
CCCCATAGGAGGTATAACAAAATTAATAGGAGAGAAAAACACATAAACACCTGAAAAACCCTCCTGCCTA
GGCAAAATAGCACCCTCCCGCTCCAGAACAACATACAGCGCTTCCACAGCGGCAGCCATAACAGTCAGCC
TTACCAGTAAAAAAGAAAACCTATTAAAAAAACACCACTCGACACGGCACCAGCTCAATCAGTCACAGTG
TAAAAAAGGGCCAAGTGCAGAGCGAGTATATATAGGACTAAAAAATGACGTAACGGTTAAAGTCCACAAA
AAACACCCAGAAAACCGCACGCGAACCTACGCCCAGAAACGAAAGCCAAAAAACCCACAACTTCCTCAAA
TCGTCACTTCCGTTTTCCCACGTTACGTCACTTCCCATTTTAAGAAAACTACAATTCCCAACACATACAA
GTTACTCCGCCCTAAAACCTACGTCACCCGCCCCGTTCCCACGCCCCGCGCCACGTCACAAACTCCACCC
CCTCATTATCATATTGGCTTCAATCCAAAATAAGGTATATTATTGATGATGTTAATTAACATGCATGGAT
CCATATGCGGTGTGAAATACCGCACAGATGCGTAAGGAGAAAATACCGCATCAGGCGCTCTTCCGCTTCC
TCGCTCACTGACTCGCTGCGCTCGGTCGTTCGGCTGCGGCGAGCGGTATCAGCTCACTCAAAGGCGGTAA
TACGGTTATCCACAGAATCAGGGGATAACGCAGGAAAGAACATGTGAGCAAAAGGCCAGCAAAAGGCCAG
GAACCGTAAAAAGGCCGCGTTGCTGGCGTTTTTCCATAGGCTCCGCCCCCCTGACGAGCATCACAAAAAT
CGACGCTCAAGTCAGAGGTGGCGAAACCCGACAGGACTATAAAGATACCAGGCGTTTCCCCCTGGAAGCT
CCCTCGTGCGCTCTCCTGTTCCGACCCTGCCGCTTACCGGATACCTGTCCGCCTTTCTCCCTTCGGGAAG
CGTGGCGCTTTCTCATAGCTCACGCTGTAGGTATCTCAGTTCGGTGTAGGTCGTTCGCTCCAAGCTGGGC
TGTGTGCACGAACCCCCCGTTCAGCCCGACCGCTGCGCCTTATCCGGTAACTATCGTCTTGAGTCCAACC
CGGTAAGACACGACTTATCGCCACTGGCAGCAGCCACTGGTAACAGGATTAGCAGAGCGAGGTATGTAGG
CGGTGCTACAGAGTTCTTGAAGTGGTGGCCTAACTACGGCTACACTAGAAGGACAGTATTTGGTATCTGC
GCTCTGCTGAAGCCAGTTACCTTCGGAAAAAGAGTTGGTAGCTCTTGATCCGGCAAACAAACCACCGCTG
GTAGCGGTGGTTTTTTTGTTTGCAAGCAGCAGATTACGCGCAGAAAAAAAGGATCTCAAGAAGATCCTTT
GATCTTTTCTACGGGGTCTGACGCTCAGTGGAACGAAAACTCACGTTAAGGGATTTTGGTCATGAGATTA
TCAAAAAGGATCTTCACCTAGATCCTTTTAAATTAAAAATGAAGTTTTAAATCAATCTAAAGTATATATG
AGTAAACTTGGTCTGACAGTTACCAATGCTTAATCAGTGAGGCACCTATCTCAGCGATCTGTCTATTTCG
TTCATCCATAGTTGCCTGACTCCCCGTCGTGTAGATAACTACGATACGGGAGGGCTTACCATCTGGCCCC
AGTGCTGCAATGATACCGCGAGACCCACGCTCACCGGCTCCAGATTTATCAGCAATAAACCAGCCAGCCG
GAAGGGCCGAGCGCAGAAGTGGTCCTGCAACTTTATCCGCCTCCATCCAGTCTATTAATTGTTGCCGGGA
AGCTAGAGTAAGTAGTTCGCCAGTTAATAGTTTGCGCAACGTTGTTGCCATTGCTGCAGCCATGAGATTA
TCAAAAAGGATCTTCACCTAGATCCTTTTCACGTAGAAAGCCAGTCCGCAGAAACGGTGCTGACCCCGGA
TGAATGTCAGCTACTGGGCTATCTGGACAAGGGAAAACGCAAGCGCAAAGAGAAAGCAGGTAGCTTGCAG
TGGGCTTACATGGCGATAGCTAGACTGGGCGGTTTTATGGACAGCAAGCGAACCGGAATTGCCAGCTGGG
GCGCCCTCTGGTAAGGTTGGGAAGCCCTGCAAAGTAAACTGGATGGCTTTCTTGCCGCCAAGGATCTGAT
GGCGCAGGGGATCAAGCTCTGATCAAGAGACAGGATGAGGATCGTTTCGCATGATTGAACAAGATGGATT
GCACGCAGGTTCTCCGGCCGCTTGGGTGGAGAGGCTATTCGGCTATGACTGGGCACAACAGACAATCGGC
TGCTCTGATGCCGCCGTGTTCCGGCTGTCAGCGCAGGGGCGCCCGGTTCTTTTTGTCAAGACCGACCTGT
CCGGTGCCCTGAATGAACTGCAAGACGAGGCAGCGCGGCTATCGTGGCTGGCCACGACGGGCGTTCCTTG
CGCAGCTGTGCTCGACGTTGTCACTGAAGCGGGAAGGGACTGGCTGCTATTGGGCGAAGTGCCGGGGCAG
GATCTCCTGTCATCTCACCTTGCTCCTGCCGAGAAAGTATCCATCATGGCTGATGCAATGCGGCGGCTGC
ATACGCTTGATCCGGCTACCTGCCCATTCGACCACCAAGCGAAACATCGCATCGAGCGAGCACGTACTCG
GATGGAAGCCGGTCTTGTCGATCAGGATGATCTGGACGAAGAGCATCAGGGGCTCGCGCCAGCCGAACTG
TTCGCCAGGCTCAAGGCGAGCATGCCCGACGGCGAGGATCTCGTCGTGACCCATGGCGATGCCTGCTTGC
CGAATATCATGGTGGAAAATGGCCGCTTTTCTGGATTCATCGACTGTGGCCGGCTGGGTGTGGCGGACCG
CTATCAGGACATAGCGTTGGCTACCCGTGATATTGCTGAAGAGCTTGGCGGCGAATGGGCTGACCGCTTC
CTCGTGCTTTACGGTATCGCCGCTCCCGATTCGCAGCGCATCGCCTTCTATCGCCTTCTTGACGAGTTCT
TCTGAATTTTGTTAAAATTTTTGTTAAATCA
Features (pLannotate 1.2.2; 19 found; start..end, strand, type, name):
     44..402     -  rep_origin     f1 ori (sequence partly withheld): f1 bacteriophage origin of replication; arrow indicates direction of (+) strand synthesis
    440..542     +  repeat_region  ITR: inverted terminal repeat of human adenovirus serotype 5 inverted
    630..780     +  misc_signal    Ad5 Ψ: packaging signal for adenovirus serotype 5
    838..1141    +  enhancer       CMV enhancer: human cytomegalovirus immediate early enhancer
   1142..1345    +  promoter       CMV promoter: human cytomegalovirus (CMV) immediate early promoter
   1414..2820    +  CDS            SSH3 (fragment): SSH3_HUMAN - Also known as SSH3L. Experimental evidence at protein level: Swiss-Prot protein existence level 1. Protein phosphatase which may play a role in the regulation of actin filament dynamics. Can dephosphorylate and activate the actin binding/depolymerizing factor cofilin, which subsequently binds to actin filaments and stimulates their disassembly (By similarity). From Homo sapiens (Human).
   2952..3036    +  CDS            large T antigen (fragment): large T antigen from SV40 (simian virus 40)
   3059..3180    +  polyA_signal   SV40 poly(A) signal: SV40 polyadenylation signal
   3274..3693    +  CDS            IX: CAP9_ADE05 - Experimental evidence at protein level: Swiss-Prot protein existence level 1. Structural component of the virion that acts as a cement protein on the capsid exterior and forms triskelion structures consisting of three molecules that stabilize three hexon trimers at the center of each icosahedral facet and fixes the peripentonal hexons. Dispensable for assembly. During virus entry, recruits the anterograde motor kinesin-1 to the capsid docked at the nuclear pore complex thereby subjecting the docked capsid to a pulling force. The resulting tension leads to capsid disruption, disper
   3759..5093    -  CDS            IVa2: PKG1_ADE05 - Experimental evidence at protein level: Swiss-Prot protein existence level 1. Component of the packaging machinery which encapsidates the viral DNA into preformed capsids and transcriptional activator of the viral major late promoter (MLP). Binds, along with packaging proteins 2 and 3, to the specific packaging sequence on the left end of viral genomic DNA and displays ATPase activity thereby providing the power stroke of the packaging machinery. The activity of packaging protein IVa2 is stimulated by protein 33K which acts as a terminase. May be the protein that pumps DNA into th
   5466..5627    -  CDS            E4RF2_ADE02 (fragment): Protein predicted: Swiss-Prot protein existence level 4. From Human adenovirus C serotype 2 (HAdV-2) (Human adenovirus 2).
   5678..6061    -  CDS            E4RF1_ADE02: Experimental evidence at protein level: Swiss-Prot protein existence level 1. May modulate tight-junctions functions of infected cells through interactions with PDZ proteins. E4 ORF1 has ben show for Adenovirus 9 to interact with protein involved in tight junction regulation. May play a role in mTOR activation by activating PI3- kinase, thus overriding cellular checkpoint for translation. From Human adenovirus C serotype 2 (HAdV-2) (Human adenovirus 2).
   6371..6473    -  repeat_region  ITR: inverted terminal repeat of human adenovirus serotype 5 inverted
   6493..6547    +  misc_feature   bom (fragment): basis of mobility region from pBR322
   6733..7321    -  rep_origin     ori: high-copy-number ColE1/pMB1/pBR322/pUC origin of replication
   7493..7807    -  CDS            bla(M) (fragment): β-lactamase lacking the signal sequence; bla(M); allows cytosolic expression of β-lactamase
   7852..8121    +  CDS            tnpA (fragment): TN5P_ECOLX - Also known as tnp. Experimental evidence at protein level: Swiss-Prot protein existence level 1. Mediates transposition of transposon Tn5 by a 'cut and paste' mechanism. First, the monomeric transposase binds the 19 bp inverted DNA repeats flanking the transposon. Then, dimerization of the DNA- bound transposase creates a synaptic DNA complex. After nicking of the first DNA strand, excision of the transposon proceeds through a series of intermediates. The transposase then mediates the insertion of the transposon at a new site by strand transfer. The activity of the wild- type tran
   8153..8947    +  CDS            NeoR/KanR: aminoglycoside phosphotransferase from Tn5; aph(3')-II (or nptII); confers resistance to neomycin, kanamycin, and G418 (Geneticin®)
   8957..8973    -  rep_origin     f1 ori (fragment): f1 bacteriophage origin of replication; arrow indicates direction of (+) strand synthesis
