[The description below was written by a language model from this plasmid's Addgene catalogue record and pLannotate feature annotations shown in this document.]
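Description:
SSH-3 WT is a mammalian expression construct built on pShuttle-CMV, the adenoviral shuttle vector of the AdEasy-type system. It carries wild-type mouse Slingshot protein phosphatase 3 (Ssh3, also called SSH-3L), a phosphatase that removes the inhibitory phosphate from Ser3 of cofilin and so reactivates this actin-depolymerizing factor. The sequenced plasmid is about 9 kb. In bacteria it replicates at high copy from a ColE1/pUC-type origin and is selected with kanamycin through the Tn5 aminoglycoside phosphotransferase (NeoR/KanR) gene. An f1 origin, a truncated β-lactamase remnant and a Tn5 transposase fragment are also annotated as backbone leftovers. The catalogue lists neomycin/G418 as a mammalian selectable marker, but the feature table shows no eukaryotic promoter driving the resistance gene.

The expression cassette consists of the human CMV immediate-early enhancer and promoter, the SSH3 coding region and an SV40 polyadenylation signal. The annotation software matched the insert to the human SSH3 protein and only as a fragment, which probably reflects homology-based labelling of the mouse sequence. No epitope tag or reporter is annotated, and the cloning sites are not specified in the record.

Adenovirus serotype 5 elements flank the cassette. A left ITR and the Ψ packaging signal lie upstream. Downstream are a homology arm spanning the pIX and IVa2 genes, a second arm containing E4 sequences, and the right ITR. These arms allow recombination with an adenoviral backbone plasmid to produce replication-defective recombinant adenovirus. The plasmid can also be transfected directly for transient expression, for example in studies of cofilin dephosphorylation and actin dynamics.
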