Addgene plasmid #245957: SSH-3 WT
Purpose: Expression of wild-type slingshot 3, a cofilin pSer3 phosphatase
Depositing lab: James Bamburg & Kensaku Mizuno & Kazumasa Ohashi. Depositing organization: Tohoku University. Publication: Differential activities, subcellular distribution and tissue expression patterns of three members of Slingshot family phosphatases that dephosphorylate cofilin. Ohta Y, Kousaka K, Nagata-Ohashi K, Ohashi K, Muramoto A, Shima Y, Niwa R, Uemura T, Mizuno K. Genes Cells. 2003 Oct;8(10):811-24. doi: 10.1046/j.1365-2443.2003.00678.x. PubMed 14531860.
Backbone
  Vector backbone: pShuttle CMV
  Backbone manufacturer: Gift from Bert Vogelstein in 1999
  Backbone size w/o insert (bp): 7470
  Vector type: Mammalian Expression
  Selectable markers: Neomycin (select with G418)
Growth in bacteria
  Bacterial resistance: Kanamycin, 50 μg/mL
  Growth temperature: 37°C
  Growth strain: DH5alpha
  Copy number: High Copy
Gene/Insert
  Gene/Insert name: Slingshot protein phosphatase 3 (alt name: SSH-3L)
  Species: M. musculus (mouse)
  Entrez Gene: Ssh3 (a.k.a. SSH, SSH-3, SSH-3L)
  Promoter: CMV
  Cloning method: Restriction Enzyme; 5′ cloning site Unspecified (unknown if destroyed)
Terms and licenses: Academic/Nonprofit Terms; Industry Terms: Not Available to Industry
Depositor comments: This plasmid was created in the lab of Dr. Kensaku Mizuno (retired) in Tohoku University.
How to cite: SSH-3 WT was a gift from James Bamburg & Kensaku Mizuno & Kazumasa Ohashi (Addgene plasmid # 245957 ; http://n2t.net/addgene:245957 ; RRID:Addgene_245957)
